Addgene plasmid #51874: FAM-bio-His
Purpose: Expresses full-length Protein FAM171A1 precursor ectodomain in mammalian cells. C-terminal rat Cd4d3+4 tag, biotinylation sequence and His tag.
Depositing lab: Gavin Wright. Depositing organization: Wellcome Sanger Institute. Publication: A human platelet receptor protein microarray identifies FcepsilonR1alpha as an activating PEAR1 ligand. Sun Y, Vandenbriele C, Kauskot A, Verhamme P, Hoylaerts MF, Wright GJ. Mol Cell Proteomics. 2015 Feb 23. pii: mcp.M114.046946. 10.1074/mcp.M114.046946 PubMed 25713122.
Backbone
  Vector backbone: pTT3
  Backbone manufacturer: Yves Durocher, NRC
  Backbone size w/o insert (bp): 6618
  Total vector size (bp): 7538
  Modifications to backbone: Rat CD4 d3+4, enzymatic biotinylation sequence, linker and His tag (CD4d3+4-BioLHis).
  Vector type: Mammalian Expression
Growth in bacteria
  Bacterial resistance: Ampicillin, 100 μg/mL
  Growth temperature: 37°C
  Growth strain: Top10
  Copy number: High Copy
Gene/Insert
  Gene/Insert name: FAM (alt name: Protein FAM171A1 precursor)
  Species: H. sapiens (human), Synthetic
  Insert size (bp): 920
  Entrez Gene: FAM171A1 (a.k.a. C10orf38)
  Promoter: CMV
  Tag / fusion protein: rat CD4 d3+4 (C terminal on backbone); enzymatic biotinylation sequence (C terminal on backbone); His tag (C terminal on backbone)
  Cloning method: Restriction Enzyme; 5′ cloning site NotI (not destroyed); 3′ cloning site AscI (not destroyed)
  Sequencing primers: 5′ CMV-fwd
Resource information
  A portion of this plasmid was derived from a plasmid made by: Insert was chemically synthesised.
Terms and licenses: Academic/Nonprofit Terms; Industry Terms: Not Available to Industry
Depositor comments: Article ref 60
How to cite: FAM-bio-His was a gift from Gavin Wright (Addgene plasmid # 51874 ; http://n2t.net/addgene:51874 ; RRID:Addgene_51874)
