[The description below was written by a language model from this plasmid's Addgene catalogue record and pLannotate feature annotations shown in this document.]
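Description:
FAM-bio-His is a 7,538 bp mammalian expression plasmid built on the pTT3 backbone. It is designed to produce the extracellular domain of human FAM171A1 (also known as C10orf38) as a soluble, secreted recombinant protein. In bacteria it is maintained at high copy through a ColE1/pUC-type origin and selected with ampicillin via the β-lactamase gene. The backbone also carries a fragment of the Epstein-Barr virus oriP, which supports episomal retention in cells that express EBNA1, a feature commonly used for high-yield transient expression. Residual lac promoter/operator and other short bacterial fragments annotated in the backbone appear to be cloning remnants with no stated role.

The expression cassette is driven by the CMV immediate-early enhancer and promoter. These are followed by adenovirus-derived leader, splice and chimeric intron sequences that typically improve mRNA processing and translation. One of these is annotated by homology as a reverse-strand terminal protein fragment, which probably reflects the adenoviral leader region and not a functional coding sequence. A fragment of a mouse immunoglobulin heavy chain signal sequence is annotated just upstream of the chemically synthesised FAM171A1 ectodomain insert of about 900 bp, which sits between intact NotI and AscI sites. The insert is fused in frame at its C terminus to rat CD4 domains 3 and 4, an enzymatic biotinylation sequence, a linker and a His tag, and the cassette ends with the rabbit β-globin polyadenylation signal. The biotinylation and His tags are described in the catalogue entry but not separately annotated in the feature table. The CD4 domains provide a common antibody-recognisable tag, the biotinylation site allows oriented capture on streptavidin, and the His tag permits metal-affinity purification. The plasmid was deposited in connection with a human platelet receptor protein microarray used to screen for extracellular receptor–ligand interactions.
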