Features (pLannotate 1.2.2; 19 found; start..end, strand, type, name):
    713..768     +  polyA_signal   β-globin poly(A) signal: rabbit β-globin polyadenylation signal (Gil and Proudfoot, 1987)
   1282..2963    -  rep_origin     oriP (fragment): Epstein-Barr virus oriP replication origin (Yates et al., 2000)
   3090..3194    +  promoter       AmpR promoter: bla
   3195..4055    +  CDS            AmpR: β-lactamase; bla; confers resistance to ampicillin, carbenicillin, and related antibiotics
   4226..4814    +  rep_origin     ori: high-copy-number ColE1/pMB1/pBR322/pUC origin of replication
   4997..5089    +  CDS            lacI (fragment): lac repressor; lacI; The lac repressor binds to the lac operator to inhibit transcription in E. coli. This inhibition can be relieved by adding lactose or isopropyl-β-D-thiogalactopyranoside (IPTG).
   5102..5123    +  protein_bind   CAP binding site: CAP binding activates transcription in the presence of cAMP. E. coli catabolite activator protein
   5138..5168    +  promoter       lac promoter: promoter for the E. coli lac operon
   5176..5192    +  protein_bind   lac operator: The lac repressor binds to the lac operator to inhibit transcription in E. coli. This inhibition can be relieved by adding lactose or isopropyl-β-D-thiogalactopyranoside (IPTG). lac repressor encoded by lacI
   5262..5278    +  promoter       tet promoter (fragment): E. coli promoter for tetracycline efflux protein gene
   5288..5313    -  CDS            bla(M) (fragment): β-lactamase lacking the signal sequence; bla(M); allows cytosolic expression of β-lactamase
   5487..5866    +  enhancer       CMV enhancer: human cytomegalovirus immediate early enhancer
   5868..6067    +  promoter       CMV promoter: human cytomegalovirus (CMV) immediate early promoter
   6135..6173    +  misc_feature   Ad SA (fragment): adenovirus major late transcript splice acceptor (Friedrich and Soriano, 1991)
   6206..6415    -  CDS            PTP (fragment): TERM_ADE02 - Experimental evidence at protein level: Swiss-Prot protein existence level 1. Protein covalently bound to the viral DNA that acts as a primer for viral genomic replication by DNA strand displacement. Assembles on the viral origin of replication in an initiation complex with viral polymerase, DBP, host NFIA and host POU2F1/OCT1. During initiation, the polymerase covalently couples the first dCTP with Ser- 580 of pTP. The terminal protein stimulates the template activity over 20 fold compared to protein-free templates. Neo-synthesized viral genomes are linked to two preterminal prot
   6446..6535    +  intron         chimeric intron (fragment): chimera between introns from adenovirus and immunoglobulin heavy chain genes
   6554..6600    +  CDS            IgH signal sequence (fragment): signal sequence from the mouse immunoglobulin heavy chain variable region
   6631..7530    +  CDS            FAM171A1 (fragment): F1711_HUMAN - Also known as APCN From Homo sapiens (Human).
   7531..553     +  CDS            Cd4 (fragment) (across the origin): CD4_RAT - Experimental evidence at protein level: Swiss-Prot protein existence level 1. Integral membrane glycoprotein that plays an essential role in the immune response and serves multiple functions in responses against both external and internal offenses. In T-cells, functions primarily as a coreceptor for MHC class II molecule:peptide complex. The antigens presented by class II peptides are derived from extracellular proteins while class I peptides are derived from cytosolic proteins. Interacts simultaneously with the T-cell receptor (TCR) and the MHC class II presented by antigen presenti
>Addgene plasmid #51874 | FAM-bio-His | depositor full sequence | sequence record 79836 | FAM-bio-His sequence 7538 bps
GTCGACCTCCATCACGGCCTATAAGAGTGAGGGGGAGTCAGCGGAGTTCTCCTTCCCACTCAACCTTGGA
GAGGAAAGCCTGCAGGGAGAGTTGAGATGGAAGGCAGAGAAGGCTCCTTCTTCCCAGTCCTGGATCACCT
TCTCCCTAAAGAACCAAAAGGTGTCTGTGCAGAAGTCTACTAGCAACCCCAAGTTCCAGCTGTCCGAAAC
GCTCCCACTCACCCTTCAGATACCCCAGGTCTCCCTTCAGTTTGCTGGTTCTGGCAACCTGACCCTGACT
CTGGACAGAGGGATACTGTATCAGGAAGTGAACCTGGTGGTGATGAAAGTGACTCAGCCCGACAGCAACA
CTTTGACCTGTGAGGTGATGGGACCCACCTCACCCAAGATGAGACTGATCTTGAAGCAGGAGAATCAGGA
GGCCAGGGTCTCCAGGCAGGAGAAAGTGATTCAAGTGCAGGCCCCTGAAGCAGGGGTGTGGCAATGTCTA
CTGAGTGAAGGTGAAGAGGTCAAGATGGACTCCAAGATCCAGGTTTTATCCAAAGGGTTGAATTCCGGCA
GCCTGCACCACATCCTGGACGCCCAGAAGATGCTGTGGAACCACAGGGACAGGAACCTGCCTCCTCTGGC
CCCTCTGGGCCCCCACCACCATCACCACCATTGAGTCTAGACACGTGATTAATTAAGGATCCCCCGACCT
CGACCTCTGGCTAATAAAGGAAATTTATTTTCATTGCAATAGTGTGTTGGAATTTTTTGTGTCTCTCACT
CGGAAGGACATATGGGAGGGCAAATCATTTGGTCGAGATCCCTCGGAGATCTCTAGCTAGAGGATCGATC
CCCGCCCCGGACGAACTAAACCTGACTACGACATCTCTGCCCCTTCTTCGCGGGGCAGTGCATGTAATCC
CTTCAGTTGGTTGGTACAACTTGCCAACTGGGCCCTGTTCCACATGTGACACGGGGGGGGACCAAACACA
AAGGGGTTCTCTGACTGTAGTTGACATCCTTATAAATGGATGTGCACATTTGCCAACACTGAGTGGCTTT
CATCCTGGAGCAGACTTTGCAGTCTGTGGACTGCAACACAACATTGCCTTTATGTGTAACTCTTGGCTGA
AGCTCTTACACCAATGCTGGGGGACATGTACCTCCCAGGGGCCCAGGAAGACTACGGGAGGCTACACCAA
CGTCAATCAGAGGGGCCTGTGTAGCTACCGATAAGCGGACCCTCAAGAGGGCATTAGCAATAGTGTTTAT
AAGGCCCCCTTGTTAACCCTAAACGGGTAGCATATGCTTCCCGGGTAGTAGTATATACTATCCAGACTAA
CCCTAATTCAATAGCATATGTTACCCAACGGGAAGCATATGCTATCGAATTAGGGTTAGTAAAAGGGTCC
TAAGGAACAGCGATATCTCCCACCCCATGAGCTGTCACGGTTTTATTTACATGGGGTCAGGATTCCACGA
GGGTAGTGAACCATTTTAGTCACAAGGGCAGTGGCTGAAGATCAAGGAGCGGGCAGTGAACTCTCCTGAA
TCTTCGCCTGCTTCTTCATTCTCCTTCGTTTAGCTAATAGAATAACTGCTGAGTTGTGAACAGTAAGGTG
TATGTGAGGTGCTCGAAAACAAGGTTTCAGGTGACGCCCCCAGAATAAAATTTGGACGGGGGGTTCAGTG
GTGGCATTGTGCTATGACACCAATATAACCCTCACAAACCCCTTGGGCAATAAATACTAGTGTAGGAATG
AAACATTCTGAATATCTTTAACAATAGAAATCCATGGGGTGGGGACAAGCCGTAAAGACTGGATGTCCAT
CTCACACGAATTTATGGCTATGGGCAACACATAATCCTAGTGCAATATGATACTGGGGTTATTAAGATGT
GTCCCAGGCAGGGACCAAGACAGGTGAACCATGTTGTTACACTCTATTTGTAACAAGGGGAAAGAGAGTG
GACGCCGACAGCAGCGGACTCCACTGGTTGTCTCTAACACCCCCGAAAATTAAACGGGGCTCCACGCCAA
TGGGGCCCATAAACAAAGACAAGTGGCCACTCTTTTTTTTGAAATTGTGGAGTGGGGGCACGCGTCAGCC
CCCACACGCCGCCCTGCGGTTTTGGACTGTAAAATAAGGGTGTAATAACTTGGCTGATTGTAACCCCGCT
AACCACTGCGGTCAAACCACTTGCCCACAAAACCACTAATGGCACCCCGGGGAATACCTGCATAAGTAGG
TGGGCGGGCCAAGATAGGGGCGCGATTGCTGCGATCTGGAGGACAAATTACACACACTTGCGCCTGAGCG
CCAAGCACAGGGTTGTTGGTCCTCATATTCACGAGGTCGCTGAGAGCACGGTGGGCTAATGTTGCCATGG
GTAGCATATACTACCCAAATATCTGGATAGCATATGCTATCCTAATCTATATCTGGGTAGCATAGGCTAT
CCTAATCTATATCTGGGTAGCATATGCTATCCTAATCTATATCTGGGTAGTATATGCTATCCTAATTTAT
ATCTGGGTAGCATAGGCTATCCTAATCTATATCTGGGTAGCATATGCTATCCTAATCTATATCTGGGTAG
TATATGCTATCCTAATCTGTATCCGGGTAGCATATGCTATCCTAATAGAGATTAGGGTAGTATATGCTAT
CCTAATTTATATCTGGGTAGCATATACTACCCAAATATCTGGATAGCATATGCTATCCTAATCTATATCT
GGGTAGCATATGCTATCCTAATCTATATCTGGGTAGCATAGGCTATCCTAATCTATATCTGGGTAGCATA
TGCTATCCTAATCTATATCTGGGTAGTATATGCTATCCTAATTTATATCTGGGTAGCATAGGCTATCCTA
ATCTATATCTGGGTAGCATATGCTATCCTAATCTATATCTGGGTAGTATATGCTATCCTAATCTGTATCC
GGGTAGCATATGCTATCCTCATGATAAGCTGTCAAACATGAGAATTTTCTTGAAGACGAAAGGGCCTCGT
GATACGCCTATTTTTATAGGTTAATGTCATGATAATAATGGTTTCTTAGACGTCAGGTGGCACTTTTCGG
GGAAATGTGCGCGGAACCCCTATTTGTTTATTTTTCTAAATACATTCAAATATGTATCCGCTCATGAGAC
AATAACCCTGATAAATGCTTCAATAATATTGAAAAAGGAAGAGTATGAGTATTCAACATTTCCGTGTCGC
CCTTATTCCCTTTTTTGCGGCATTTTGCCTTCCTGTTTTTGCTCACCCAGAAACGCTGGTGAAAGTAAAA
GATGCTGAAGATCAGTTGGGTGCACGAGTGGGTTACATCGAACTGGATCTCAACAGCGGTAAGATCCTTG
AGAGTTTTCGCCCCGAAGAACGTTTTCCAATGATGAGCACTTTTAAAGTTCTGCTATGTGGCGCGGTATT
ATCCCGTGTTGACGCCGGGCAAGAGCAACTCGGTCGCCGCATACACTATTCTCAGAATGACTTGGTTGAG
TACTCACCAGTCACAGAAAAGCATCTTACGGATGGCATGACAGTAAGAGAATTATGCAGTGCTGCCATAA
CCATGAGTGATAACACTGCGGCCAACTTACTTCTGACAACGATCGGAGGACCGAAGGAGCTAACCGCTTT
TTTGCACAACATGGGGGATCATGTAACTCGCCTTGATCGTTGGGAACCGGAGCTGAATGAAGCCATACCA
AACGACGAGCGTGACACCACGATGCCTGCAGCAATGGCAACAACGTTGCGCAAACTATTAACTGGCGAAC
TACTTACTCTAGCTTCCCGGCAACAATTAATAGACTGGATGGAGGCGGATAAAGTTGCAGGACCACTTCT
GCGCTCGGCCCTTCCGGCTGGCTGGTTTATTGCTGATAAATCTGGAGCCGGTGAGCGTGGGTCTCGCGGT
ATCATTGCAGCACTGGGGCCAGATGGTAAGCCCTCCCGTATCGTAGTTATCTACACGACGGGGAGTCAGG
CAACTATGGATGAACGAAATAGACAGATCGCTGAGATAGGTGCCTCACTGATTAAGCATTGGTAACTGTC
AGACCAAGTTTACTCATATATACTTTAGATTGATTTAAAACTTCATTTTTAATTTAAAAGGATCTAGGTG
AAGATCCTTTTTGATAATCTCATGACCAAAATCCCTTAACGTGAGTTTTCGTTCCACTGAGCGTCAGACC
CCGTAGAAAAGATCAAAGGATCTTCTTGAGATCCTTTTTTTCTGCGCGTAATCTGCTGCTTGCAAACAAA
AAAACCACCGCTACCAGCGGTGGTTTGTTTGCCGGATCAAGAGCTACCAACTCTTTTTCCGAAGGTAACT
GGCTTCAGCAGAGCGCAGATACCAAATACTGTTCTTCTAGTGTAGCCGTAGTTAGGCCACCACTTCAAGA
ACTCTGTAGCACCGCCTACATACCTCGCTCTGCTAATCCTGTTACCAGTGGCTGCTGCCAGTGGCGATAA
GTCGTGTCTTACCGGGTTGGACTCAAGACGATAGTTACCGGATAAGGCGCAGCGGTCGGGCTGAACGGGG
GGTTCGTGCACACAGCCCAGCTTGGAGCGAACGACCTACACCGAACTGAGATACCTACAGCGTGAGCTAT
GAGAAAGCGCCACGCTTCCCGAAGGGAGAAAGGCGGACAGGTATCCGGTAAGCGGCAGGGTCGGAACAGG
AGAGCGCACGAGGGAGCTTCCAGGGGGAAACGCCTGGTATCTTTATAGTCCTGTCGGGTTTCGCCACCTC
TGACTTGAGCGTCGATTTTTGTGATGCTCGTCAGGGGGGCGGAGCCTATGGAAAAACGCCAGCAACGCGG
CCTTTTTACGGTTCCTGGCCTTTTGCTGGCCTTTTGCTCACATGTTCTTTCCTGCGTTATCCCCTGATTC
TGTGGATAACCGTATTACCGCCTTTGAGTGAGCTGATACCGCTCGCCGCAGCCGAACGACCGAGCGCAGC
GAGTCAGTGAGCGAGGAAGCGGAAGAGCGCCCAATACGCAAACCGCCTCTCCCCGCGCGTTGGCCGATTC
ATTAATGCAGCTGGCACGACAGGTTTCCCGACTGGAAAGCGGGCAGTGAGCGCAACGCAATTAATGTGAG
TTAGCTCACTCATTAGGCACCCCAGGCTTTACACTTTATGCTTCCGGCTCGTATGTTGTGTGGAATTGTG
AGCGGATAACAATTTCACACAGGAAACAGCTATGACCATGATTACGCCAAGCTCTAGCTAGAGGTCGACC
AATTCTCATGTTTGACAGCTTATCATCGCAGATCCGGGCAACGTTGTTGCCATTGCTGCAGGCGCAGAAC
TGGTAGGTATGGAAGATCTATACATTGAATCAATATTGGCAATTAGCCATATTAGTCATTGGTTATATAG
CATAAATCAATATTGGCTATTGGCCATTGCATACGTTGTATCTATATCATAATATGTACATTTATATTGG
CTCATGTCCAATATGACCGCCATGTTGACATTGATTATTGACTAGTTATTAATAGTAATCAATTACGGGG
TCATTAGTTCATAGCCCATATATGGAGTTCCGCGTTACATAACTTACGGTAAATGGCCCGCCTGGCTGAC
CGCCCAACGACCCCCGCCCATTGACGTCAATAATGACGTATGTTCCCATAGTAACGCCAATAGGGACTTT
CCATTGACGTCAATGGGTGGAGTATTTACGGTAAACTGCCCACTTGGCAGTACATCAAGTGTATCATATG
CCAAGTCCGCCCCCTATTGACGTCAATGACGGTAAATGGCCCGCCTGGCATTATGCCCAGTACATGACCT
TACGGGACTTTCCTACTTGGCAGTACATCTACGTATTAGTCATCGCTATTACCATGGTGATGCGGTTTTG
GCAGTACACCAATGGGCGTGGATAGCGGTTTGACTCACGGGGATTTCCAAGTCTCCACCCCATTGACGTC
AATGGGAGTTTGTTTTGGCACCAAAATCAACGGGACTTTCCAAAATGTCGTAATAACCCCGCCCCGTTGA
CGCAAATGGGCGGTAGGCGTGTACGGTGGGAGGTCTATATAAGCAGAGCTCGTTTAGTGAACCGTCAGAT
CCTCACTCTCTTCCGCATCGCTGTCTGCGAGGGCCAGCTGTTGGGCTCGCGGTTGAGGACAAACTCTTCG
CGGTCTTTCCAGTACTCTTGGATCGGAAACCCGTCGGCCTCCGAACGGTACTCCGCCACCGAGGGACCTG
AGCGAGTCCGCATCGACCGGATCGGAAAACCTCTCGAGAAAGGCGTCTAACCAGTCACAGTCGCAAGGTA
GGCTGAGCACCGTGGCGGGCGGCAGCGGGTGGCGGTCGGGGTTGTTTCTGGCGGAGGTGCTGCTGATGAT
GTAATTAAAGTAGGCGGTCTTGAGACGGCGGATGGTCGAGGTGAGGTGTGGCAGGCTTGAGATCCAGCTG
TTGGGGTGAGTACTCCCTCTCAAAAGCGGGCATTACTTCTGCGCTAAGATTGTCAGTTTCCAAAAACGAG
GAGGATTTGATATTCACCTGGCCCGATCTGGCCATACACTTGAGTGACAATGACATCCACTTTGCCTTTC
TCTCCACAGGTGTCCACTCCCAGGTCCAAGTTTAAACTGCGGCCGCCACCATGGTCCGCTCTGCCACCCT
GCTGCTGTGCCTGCTGGGCTGTCACGTGTGGAAGGCCGTGACCAAGACCCTGAGAGAACCTGGCGCAGGA
GCCCAGGAAGTCACCCTGAAGGTCCACATCAGCGACGCCAGCACACACCAGCCTGTGGCCGACGCCCTGA
TCGAGATCTTCACCAATCAGGCCAGCATTGCCAGCGGCACCTCTGGAACCGACGGCGTGGCCTTCATCAA
GTTCCAGTACAAGCTGGGCAGCCAGCTGATCGTGACCGCCAGCAAGCACGCCTACGTGCCCAACAGCGCC
CCCTGGAAGCCCATCAGACTGCCCGTGTTCAGCAGCCTGAGCCTGGGCCTGCTGCCTGAGAGAAGCGCCA
CCCTGATGGTGTACGAGGACGTGGTGCAGATCGTGTCCGGGTTCCAGGGCGCCAGACCCCAGCCTCGGGT
GCACTTCCAGCGGAGAGCCCTGCGCCTCCCCGAGAACACCAGCTACAGCGATCTCACCGCCTTTCTGACA
GCCGCCAGCAGCCCTAGCGAGGTGGACAGCTTCCCCTACCTGAGAGGCCTGGACGGCAACGGCACCGGCA
ACAGCACCAGACACGACCTGACCCCTGTGACAGCCGTGAGCGTGCATCTGCTGTCCTCCAACGGCACCCC
TGTGCTGGTCGACGGCCCCATCTACGTGACCGTGCCTCTGGCTACCCAGTCCAGCCTGCGGCACAATGCC
TACGTGGCCGCCTGGCGGTTTGATCAGAAGCTGGGCACCTGGCTGAAGTCTGGCCTGGGGCTGGTGCATC
AGGAAGGCTCCCAGCTGACCTGGACCTACATTGCCCCCCAGCTCGGATATTGGGTGGCCGCCATGAGCCC
TCCAATCCCTGGCCCCGTGGTCACCCAGGATATCACCACCGGCGCGCC
