>Addgene plasmid #51874 | FAM-bio-His | addgene partial sequence | sequence record 94446 | pMT2-F 5'-TTGCCTTTCTCTCCACAGGT-3'
ACTGCGGCCGCCACCATGGTCCGCTCTGCCACCCTGCTGCTGTGCCTGCTGGGCTGTCACGTGTGGAAGG
CCGTGACCAAGACCCTGAGAGAACCTGGCGCAGGAGCCCAGGAAGTCACCCTGAAGGTCCACATCAGCGA
CGCCAGCACACACCAGCCTGTGGCCGACGCCCTGATCGAGATCTTCACCAATCAGGCCAGCATTGCCAGC
GGCACCTCTGGAACCGACGGCGTGGCCTTCATCAAGTTCCAGTACAAGCTGGGCAGCCAGCTGATCGTGA
CCGCCAGCAAGCACGCCTACGTGCCCAACAGCGCCCCCTGGAAGCCCATCAGACTGCCCGTGTTCAGCAG
CCTGAGCCTGGGCCTGCTGCCTGAGAGAAGCGCCACCCTGATGGTGTACGAGGACGTGGTGCAGATCGTG
TCCGGGTTCCAGGGCGCCAGACCCCAGCCTCGGGTGCACTTCCAGCGGAGAGCCCTGCGCCTCCCCGAGA
ACACCAGCTACAGCGATCTCACCGCCTTTCTGACAGCCGCCAGCAGCCCTAGCGAGGTGGACAGCTTCCC
CTACCTGAGAGGCCTGGACGGCAACGGCACCGGCAACAGCACCAGACACGACCTGACCCCTGTGACAGCC
GTGAGCGTGCATCTGCTGTCCTCCAACGGCACCCCTGTGCTGGTCGACGGCCCCATCTACGTGACCGTGC
CTCTGGCTACCCAGTCCAGCCTGCGGCACAATGCCTACGTGGCCGCCTGGCGGTTTGATCAGAAGCTGGG
CACCTGGCTGAAGTCTGGCCTGGGGCTGGTGCATCAGGAAGGCTCCCAGCTGACCTGGACCTACATTGCC
CCC
