>Addgene plasmid #51874 | FAM-bio-His | addgene partial sequence | sequence record 94701 | rb_glob_PA_term-R 5'-CCCATATGTCCTTCCGAGTG-3'
ATAAATTTCCTTTATTAGCCAGAGGTCGAGGTCGGGGGATCCTTAATTAATCACGTGTCTAGACTCAATG
GTGGTGATGGTGGTGGGGGCCCAGAGGGGCCAGAGGAGGCAGGTTCCTGTCCCTGTGGTTCCACAGCATC
TTCTGGGCGTCCAGGATGTGGTGCAGGCTGCCGGAATTCAACCCTTTGGATAAAACCTGGATCTTGGAGT
CCATCTTGACCTCTTCACCTTCACTCAGTAGACATTGCCACACCCCTGCTTCAGGGGCCTGCACTTGAAT
CACTTTCTCCTGCCTGGAGACCCTGGCCTCCTGATTCTCCTGCTTCAAGATCAGTCTCATCTTGGGTGAG
GTGGGTCCCATCACCTCACAGGTCAAAGTGTTGCTGTCGGGCTGAGTCACTTTCATCACCACCAGGTTCA
CTTCCTGATACAGTATCCCTCTGTCCAGAGTCAGGGTCAGGTTGCCAGAACCAGCAAACTGAAGGGAGAC
CTGGGGTATCTGAAGGGTGAGTGGGAGCGTTTCGGACAGCTGGAACTTGGGGTTGCTAGTAGACTTCTGC
ACAGACACCTTTTGGTTCTTTAGGGAGAAGGTGATCCAGGACTGGGAAGAAGGAGCCTTCTCTGCCTTCC
ATCTCAACTCTCCCTGCAGGCTTTCCTCTCCAAGGTTGAGTGGGAAGGAGAACTCCGCTGACTCCCCCTC
ACTCTTATAGGCCGTGATGGAGGTCGACGGCGCGCCGGTGGTGATATCCTGGGTGACCACGGGGCCAGGG
ATTGGAGGGCTCATGGCGGCCACCCAATATCCGAGCTGGG
